>Addgene plasmid #161628 | IDG_GABRR1_OE_1 | addgene full sequence | sequence record 334528 | Addgene NGS Result
GGGTCATTAGTTCATAGCCCATATATGGAGTTCCGCGTTACATAACTTACGGTAAATGGCCCGCCTGGCT
GACCGCCCAACGACCCCCGCCCATTGACGTCAATAATGACGTATGTTCCCATAGTAACGCCAATAGGGAC
TTTCCATTGACGTCAATGGGTGGAGTATTTACGGTAAACTGCCCACTTGGCAGTACATCAAGTGTATCAT
ATGCCAAGTACGCCCCCTATTGACGTCAATGACGGTAAATGGCCCGCCTGGCATTATGCCCAGTACATGA
CCTTATGGGACTTTCCTACTTGGCAGTACATCTACGTATTAGTCATCGCTATTACCATGGTGATGCGGTT
TTGGCAGTACATCAATGGGCGTGGATAGCGGTTTGACTCACGGGGATTTCCAAGTCTCCACCCCATTGAC
GTCAATGGGAGTTTGTTTTGGCACCAAAATCAACGGGACTTTCCAAAATGTCGTAACAACTCCGCCCCAT
TGACGCAAATGGGCGGTAGGCGTGTACGGTGGGAGGTCTATATAAGCAGAGCTCTCTGGCTAACTGTCGG
GATCAACAAGTTTGTACAAAAAAGTTGGCACCATGAGATTTGGCATCTTTCTTTTGTGGTGGGGATGGGT
TTTGGCCACTGAAAGCAGAATGCACTGGCCCGGAAGAGAAGTCCACGAGATGTCTAAGAAAGGCAGTAGG
CCCCAAAGACAAAGACGAGAAGTACATGAAGATGCCCACAAGCAAGTCAGCCCAATTCTGAGACGAAGTC
CTGACATCACCAAATCGCCTCTGACAAAGTCAGAACAGCTTCTGAGGATAGATGACCATGATTTCAGCAT
GAGGCCTGGCTTTGGAGGCCCTGCCATTCCTGTTGGTGTGGATGTGCAGGTGGAGAGTTTGGATAGCATC
TCAGAGGTTGACATGGACTTTACGATGACCCTCTACCTGAGGCACTACTGGAAGGACGAGAGGCTGTCTT
TTCCAAGCACCAACAACCTCAGCATGACGTTTGATGGCCGGCTGGTCAAGAAGATCTGGGTCCCTGACAT
GTTTTTCGTGCACTCCAAACGCTCCTTCATCCACGACACCACCACAGACAACGTCATGTTGCGGGTCCAG
CCTGATGGGAAAGTGCTCTATAGTCTCAGGGTTACAGTAACTGCAATGTGCAACATGGACTTCAGCCGAT
TTCCCTTGGACACACAAACGTGCTCTCTTGAAATTGAAAGCTATGCCTATACAGAAGATGACCTCATGCT
GTACTGGAAAAAGGGCAATGACTCCTTAAAGACAGATGAACGGATCTCACTCTCCCAGTTCCTCATTCAG
GAATTCCACACCACCACCAAACTGGCTTTCTACAGCAGCACAGGCTGGTACAACCGTCTCTACATTAATT
TCACGTTGCGTCGCCACATCTTCTTCTTCTTGCTCCAAACTTATTTCCCCGCTACCCTGATGGTCATGCT
GTCCTGGGTGTCCTTCTGGATCGACCGCAGAGCCGTGCCTGCCAGAGTCCCCTTAGGTATCACAACGGTG
CTGACCATGTCCACCATCATCACGGGCGTGAATGCCTCCATGCCGCGCGTCTCCTACATCAAGGCCGTGG
ACATCTACCTCTGGGTCAGCTTTGTGTTCGTGTTCCTCTCGGTGCTGGAGTATGCGGCCGTCAACTACCT
GACCACTGTGCAGGAGAGGAAGGAACAGAAGCTGCGGGAGAAGCTTCCCTGCACCAGCGGATTACCTCCG
CCCCGCACTGCAATGCTGGACGGCAACTACAGTGATGGGGAGGTGAATGACCTGGACAACTACATGCCAG
AGAATGGAGAGAAGCCCGACAGGATGATGGTGCAGCTGACCCTGGCCTCAGAGAGGAGCTCCCCACAGAG
GAAAAGTCAGAGAAGCAGCTATGTGAGCATGAGAATCGACACCCACGCCATTGATAAATACTCCAGGATC
ATCTTTCCAGCAGCATACATTTTATTCAATTTAATATACTGGTCTATTTTCTCCTTGCCAACTTTCTTGT
ACAAAGTGGTTGGTAAGCCTATCCCTAACCCTCTCCTCGGTCTCGATTCTACGTAGTAATGAGCTAGCGC
TAACCGGTGGCGCGTTAAGTCGACAATCAACCTCTGGATTACAAAATTTGTGAAAGATTGACTGGTATTC
TTAACTATGTTGCTCCTTTTACGCTATGTGGATACGCTGCTTTAATGCCTTTGTATCATGCTATTGCTTC
CCGTATGGCTTTCATTTTCTCCTCCTTGTATAAATCCTGGTTGCTGTCTCTTTATGAGGAGTTGTGGCCC
GTTGTCAGGCAACGTGGCGTGGTGTGCACTGTGTTTGCTGACGCAACCCCCACTGGTTGGGGCATTGCCA
CCACCTGTCAGCTCCTTTCCGGGACTTTCGCTTTCCCCCTCCCTATTGCCACGGCGGAACTCATCGCCGC
CTGCCTTGCCCGCTGCTGGACAGGGGCTCGGCTGTTGGGCACTGACAATTCCGTGGTGTTGTCGGGGAAA
TCATCGTCCTTTCCTTGGCTGCTCGCCTGTGTTGCCACCTGGATTCTGCGCGGGACGTCCTTCTGCTACG
TCCCTTCGGCCCTCAATCCAGCGGACCTTCCTTCCCGCGGCCTGCTGCCGGCTCTGCGGCCTCTTCCGCG
TCTTCGCCTTCGCCCTCAGACGAGTCGGATCTCCCTTTGGGCCGCCTCCCCGCGTCGACTTTAAGACCAA
TGACTTACAAGGCAGCTGTAGATCTTAGCCACTTTTTAAAAGAAAAGGGGGGACTGGAAGGGCTAATTCA
CTCCCAACGAAGACAAGATCTGCTTTTTGCTTGTACTGGGTCTCTCTGGTTAGACCAGATCTGAGCCTGG
GAGCTCTCTGGCTAACTAGGGAACCCACTGCTTAAGCCTCAATAAAGCTTGCCTTGAGTGCTTCAAGTAG
TGTGTGCCCGTCTGTTGTGTGACTCTGGTAACTAGAGATCCCTCAGACCCTTTTAGTCAGTGTGGAAAAT
CTCTAGCAGTACGTATAGTAGTTCATGTCATCTTATTATTCAGTATTTATAACTTGCAAAGAAATGAATA
TCAGAGAGTGAGAGGAACTTGTTTATTGCAGCTTATAATGGTTACAAATAAAGCAATAGCATCACAAATT
TCACAAATAAAGCATTTTTTTCACTGCATTCTAGTTGTGGTTTGTCCAAACTCATCAATGTATCTTATCA
TGTCTGGCTCTAGCTATCCCGCCCCTAACTCCGCCCATCCCGCCCCTAACTCCGCCCAGTTCCGCCCATT
CTCCGCCCCATGGCTGACTAATTTTTTTTATTTATGCAGAGGCCGAGGCCGCCTCGGCCTCTGAGCTATT
CCAGAAGTAGTGAGGAGGCTTTTTTGGAGGCCTAGGGACGTACCCAATTCGCCCTATAGTGAGTCGTATT
ACGCGCGCTCACTGGCCGTCGTTTTACAACGTCGTGACTGGGAAAACCCTGGCGTTACCCAACTTAATCG
CCTTGCAGCACATCCCCCTTTCGCCAGCTGGCGTAATAGCGAAGAGGCCCGCACCGATCGCCCTTCCCAA
CAGTTGCGCAGCCTGAATGGCGAATGGG
[124 nt withheld, positions 3599-3722]
C
[91 nt withheld, positions 3724-3814]
A
[49 nt withheld, positions 3816-3864]
CCTTTGACGTTGGAGTCCACGTTCTTT
[37 nt withheld, positions 3892-3928]
ACCCTATCTCGGTCTATTCTTTTGATTTATAAGGGATTTTGCCGATTTCGGCCTATTGGTTAAAAAATGA
GCTGATTTAACAAAAATTTAACGCGAATTTTAACAAAATATTAACGCTTACAATTTAGGTGGCACTTTTC
GGGGAAATGTGCGCGGAACCCCTATTTGTTTATTTTTCTAAATACATTCAAATATGTATCCGCTCATGAG
ACAATAACCCTGATAAATGCTTCAATAATATTGAAAAAGGAAGAGTATGAGTATTCAACATTTCCGTGTC
GCCCTTATTCCCTTTTTTGCGGCATTTTGCCTTCCTGTTTTTGCTCACCCAGAAACGCTGGTGAAAGTAA
AAGATGCTGAAGATCAGTTGGGTGCACGAGTGGGTTACATCGAACTGGATCTCAACAGCGGTAAGATCCT
TGAGAGTTTTCGCCCCGAAGAACGTTTTCCAATGATGAGCACTTTTAAAGTTCTGCTATGTGGCGCGGTA
TTATCCCGTATTGACGCCGGGCAAGAGCAACTCGGTCGCCGCATACACTATTCTCAGAATGACTTGGTTG
AGTACTCACCAGTCACAGAAAAGCATCTTACGGATGGCATGACAGTAAGAGAATTATGCAGTGCTGCCAT
AACCATGAGTGATAACACTGCGGCCAACTTACTTCTGACAACGATCGGAGGACCGAAGGAGCTAACCGCT
TTTTTGCACAACATGGGGGATCATGTAACTCGCCTTGATCGTTGGGAACCGGAGCTGAATGAAGCCATAC
CAAACGACGAGCGTGACACCACGATGCCTGTAGCAATGGCAACAACGTTGCGCAAACTATTAACTGGCGA
ACTACTTACTCTAGCTTCCCGGCAACAATTAATAGACTGGATGGAGGCGGATAAAGTTGCAGGACCACTT
CTGCGCTCGGCCCTTCCGGCTGGCTGGTTTATTGCTGATAAATCTGGAGCCGGTGAGCGTGGGTCTCGCG
GTATCATTGCAGCACTGGGGCCAGATGGTAAGCCCTCCCGTATCGTAGTTATCTACACGACGGGGAGTCA
GGCAACTATGGATGAACGAAATAGACAGATCGCTGAGATAGGTGCCTCACTGATTAAGCATTGGTAACTG
TCAGACCAAGTTTACTCATATATACTTTAGATTGATTTAAAACTTCATTTTTAATTTAAAAGGATCTAGG
TGAAGATCCTTTTTGATAATCTCATGACCAAAATCCCTTAACGTGAGTTTTCGTTCCACTGAGCGTCAGA
CCCCGTAGAAAAGATCAAAGGATCTTCTTGAGATCCTTTTTTTCTGCGCGTAATCTGCTGCTTGCAAACA
AAAAAACCACCGCTACCAGCGGTGGTTTGTTTGCCGGATCAAGAGCTACCAACTCTTTTTCCGAAGGTAA
CTGGCTTCAGCAGAGCGCAGATACCAAATACTGTTCTTCTAGTGTAGCCGTAGTTAGGCCACCACTTCAA
GAACTCTGTAGCACCGCCTACATACCTCGCTCTGCTAATCCTGTTACCAGTGGCTGCTGCCAGTGGCGAT
AAGTCGTGTCTTACCGGGTTGGACTCAAGACGATAGTTACCGGATAAGGCGCAGCGGTCGGGCTGAACGG
GGGGTTCGTGCACACAGCCCAGCTTGGAGCGAACGACCTACACCGAACTGAGATACCTACAGCGTGAGCT
ATGAGAAAGCGCCACGCTTCCCGAAGGGAGAAAGGCGGACAGGTATCCGGTAAGCGGCAGGGTCGGAACA
GGAGAGCGCACGAGGGAGCTTCCAGGGGGAAACGCCTGGTATCTTTATAGTCCTGTCGGGTTTCGCCACC
TCTGACTTGAGCGTCGATTTTTGTGATGCTCGTCAGGGGGGCGGAGCCTATGGAAAAACGCCAGCAACGC
GGCCTTTTTACGGTTCCTGGCCTTTTGCTGGCCTTTTGCTCACATGTTCTTTCCTGCGTTATCCCCTGAT
TCTGTGGATAACCGTATTACCGCCTTTGAGTGAGCTGATACCGCTCGCCGCAGCCGAACGACCGAGCGCA
GCGAGTCAGTGAGCGAGGAAGCGGAAGAGCGCCCAATACGCAAACCGCCTCTCCCCGCGCGTTGGCCGAT
TCATTAATGCAGCTGGCACGACAGGTTTCCCGACTGGAAAGCGGGCAGTGAGCGCAACGCAATTAATGTG
AGTTAGCTCACTCATTAGGCACCCCAGGCTTTACACTTTATGCTTCCGGCTCGTATGTTGTGTGGAATTG
TGAGCGGATAACAATTTCACACAGGAAACAGCTATGACCATGATTACGCCAAGCGCGCAATTAACCCTCA
CTAAAGGGAACAAAAGCTGGAGCTGCAAGCTTAATGTAGTCTTATGCAATACTCTTGTAGTCTTGCAACA
TGGTAACGATGAGTTAGCAACATGCCTTACAAGGAGAGAAAAAGCACCGTGCATGCCGATTGGTGGAAGT
AAGGTGGTACGATCGTGCCTTATTAGGAAGGCAACAGACGGGTCTGACATGGATTGGACGAACCACTGAA
TTGCCGCATTGCAGAGATATTGTATTTAAGTGCCTAGCTCGATACATAAACGGGTCTCTCTGGTTAGACC
AGATCTGAGCCTGGGAGCTCTCTGGCTAACTAGGGAACCCACTGCTTAAGCCTCAATAAAGCTTGCCTTG
AGTGCTTCAAGTAGTGTGTGCCCGTCTGTTGTGTGACTCTGGTAACTAGAGATCCCTCAGACCCTTTTAG
TCAGTGTGGAAAATCTCTAGCAGTGGCGCCCGAACAGGGACTTGAAAGCGAAAGGGAAACCAGAGGAGCT
CTCTCGACGCAGGACTCGGCTTGCTGAAGCGCGCACGGCAAGAGGCGAGGGGCGGCGACTGGTGAGTACG
CCAAAAATTTTGACTAGCGGAGGCTAGAAGGAGAGAGATGGGTGCGAGAGCGTCAGTATTAAGCGGGGGA
GAATTAGATCGCGATGGGAAAAAATTCGGTTAAGGCCAGGGGGAAAGAAAAAATATAAATTAAAACATAT
AGTATGGGCAAGCAGGGAGCTAGAACGATTCGCAGTTAATCCTGGCCTGTTAGAAACATCAGAAGGCTGT
AGACAAATACTGGGACAGCTACAACCATCCCTTCAGACAGGATCAGAAGAACTTAGATCATTATATAATA
CAGTAGCAACCCTCTATTGTGTGCATCAAAGGATAGAGATAAAAGACACCAAGGAAGCTTTAGACAAGAT
AGAGGAAGAGCAAAACAAAAGTAAGACCACCGCACAGCAAGCGGCCGCTGATCTTCAGACCTGGAGGAGG
AGATATGAGGGACAATTGGAGAAGTGAATTATATAAATATAAAGTAGTAAAAATTGAACCATTAGGAGTA
GCACCCACCAAGGCAAAGAGAAGAGTGGTGCAGAGAGAAAAAAGAGCAGTGGGAATAGGAGCTTTGTTCC
TTGGGTTCTTGGGAGCAGCAGGAAGCACTATGGGCGCAGCGTCAATGACGCTGACGGTACAGGCCAGACA
ATTATTGTCTGGTATAGTGCAGCAGCAGAACAATTTGCTGAGGGCTATTGAGGCGCAACAGCATCTGTTG
CAACTCACAGTCTGGGGCATCAAGCAGCTCCAGGCAAGAATCCTGGCTGTGGAAAGATACCTAAAGGATC
AACAGCTCCTGGGGATTTGGGGTTGCTCTGGAAAACTCATTTGCACCACTGCTGTGCCTTGGAATGCTAG
TTGGAGTAATAAATCTCTGGAACAGATTTGGAATCACACGACCTGGATGGAGTGGGACAGAGAAATTAAC
AATTACACAAGCTTAATACACTCCTTAATTGAAGAATCGCAAAACCAGCAAGAAAAGAATGAACAAGAAT
TATTGGAATTAGATAAATGGGCAAGTTTGTGGAATTGGTTTAACATAACAAATTGGCTGTGGTATATAAA
ATTATTCATAATGATAGTAGGAGGCTTGGTAGGTTTAAGAATAGTTTTTGCTGTACTTTCTATAGTGAAT
AGAGTTAGGCAGGGATATTCACCATTATCGTTTCAGACCCACCTCCCAACCCCGAGGGGACCCTTGCGCC
TTTTCCAAGGCAGCCCTGGGTTTGCGCAGGGACGCGGCTGCTCTGGGCGTGGTTCCGGGAAACGCAGCGG
CGCCGACCCTGGGTCTCGCACATTCTTCACGTCCGTTCGCAGCGTCACCCGGATCTTCGCCGCTACCCTT
GTGGGCCCCCCGGCGACGCTTCCTGCTCCGCCCCTAAGTCGGGAAGGTTCCTTGCGGTTCGCGGCGTGCC
GGACGTGACAAACGGAAGCCGCACGTCTCACTAGTACCCTCGCAGACGGACAGCGCCAGGGAGCAATGGC
AGCGCGCCGACCGCGATGGGCTGTGGCCAATAGCGGCTGCTCAGCAGGGCGCGCCGAGAGCAGCGGCCGG
GAAGGGGCGGTGCGGGAGGCGGGGTGTGGGGCGGTAGTGTGGGCCCTGTTCCTGCCCGCGCGGTGTTCCG
CATTCTGCAAGCCTCCGGAGCGCACGTCGGCAGTCGGCTCCCTCGTTGACCGAATCACCGACCTCTCTCC
CCAGGGGGTACCACCATGGCCAAGCCTTTGTCTCAAGAAGAATCCACCCTCATTGAAAGAGCAACGGCTA
CAATCAACAGCATCCCCATCTCTGAAGACTACAGCGTCGCCAGCGCAGCTCTCTCTAGCGACGGCCGCAT
CTTCACTGGTGTCAATGTATATCATTTTACTGGGGGACCTTGTGCAGAACTCGTGGTGCTGGGCACTGCT
GCTGCTGCGGCAGCTGGCAACCTGACTTGTATCGTCGCGATCGGAAATGAGAACAGGGGCATCTTGAGCC
CCTGCGGACGGTGCCGACAGGTGCTTCTCGATCTGCATCCTGGGATCAAAGCCATAGTGAAGGACAGTGA
TGGACAGCCGACGGCAGTTGGGATTCGTGAATTGCTGCCCTCTGGTTATGTGTGGGAGGGCCTGCAGCTG
CAGTAGTAAGAATTCTAGATCTTGAGACAAATGGCAGTATTCATCCACAATTTTAAAAGAAAAGGGGGGA
TTGGGGGGTACAGTGCAGGGGAAAGAATAGTAGACATAATAGCAACAGACATACAAACTAAAGAATTACA
AAAACAAATTACAAAAATTCAAAATTTTCGGGTTTATTACAGGGACAGCAGAGATCCACTTTGGCGCCGG
CTCGAGGGGGCCCGGGGTTATTAATAGTAATCAATTACG
Features (pLannotate 1.2.2; 32 found; start..end, strand, type, name):
     36..339     +  enhancer       CMV enhancer: human cytomegalovirus immediate early enhancer
    340..543     +  promoter       CMV promoter: human cytomegalovirus (CMV) immediate early promoter
    567..584     +  protein_bind   attB1 (fragment): mutant version of attB; core recombination site for the Gateway® BP reaction BP Clonase™
    584..2014    +  CDS            Gabrr1: GBRR1_RAT - Experimental evidence at protein level: Swiss-Prot protein existence level 1. GABA, the major inhibitory neurotransmitter in the vertebrate brain, mediates neuronal inhibition by binding to the GABA/benzodiazepine receptor and opening an integral chloride channel. Rho-1 GABA receptor could play a role in retinal neurotransmission. From Rattus norvegicus (Rat).
   2022..2039    -  protein_bind   attB2 (fragment): mutant version of attB; core recombination site for the Gateway® BP reaction BP Clonase™
   2042..2083    +  CDS            V5 tag: epitope tag from simian virus 5
   2125..2713    +  misc_feature   WPRE: woodchuck hepatitis virus posttranscriptional regulatory element
   2764..2783    +  misc_feature   cPPT/CTS (fragment): central polypurine tract and central termination sequence of HIV-1
   2785..3018    +  LTR            3' LTR (ΔU3): self-inactivating 3' long terminal repeat (LTR) from HIV-1
   3096..3217    +  polyA_signal   SV40 poly(A) signal: SV40 polyadenylation signal
   3257..3392    +  rep_origin     SV40 ori: SV40 origin of replication
   3413..3431    -  promoter       T7 promoter: promoter for bacteriophage T7 RNA polymerase
   3439..3594    +  CDS            lacZα (fragment): LacZα fragment of β-galactosidase; lacZ fragment
   3599..4027    +  rep_origin     f1 ori (sequence partly withheld): f1 bacteriophage origin of replication; arrow indicates direction of (+) strand synthesis
   4080..4184    +  promoter       AmpR promoter: bla
   4185..5045    +  CDS            AmpR: β-lactamase; bla; confers resistance to ampicillin, carbenicillin, and related antibiotics
   5216..5804    +  rep_origin     ori: high-copy-number ColE1/pMB1/pBR322/pUC origin of replication
   5987..6079    +  CDS            lacI (fragment): lac repressor; lacI; The lac repressor binds to the lac operator to inhibit transcription in E. coli. This inhibition can be relieved by adding lactose or isopropyl-β-D-thiogalactopyranoside (IPTG).
   6092..6113    +  protein_bind   CAP binding site: CAP binding activates transcription in the presence of cAMP. E. coli catabolite activator protein
   6128..6158    +  promoter       lac promoter: promoter for the E. coli lac operon
   6166..6182    +  protein_bind   lac operator: The lac repressor binds to the lac operator to inhibit transcription in E. coli. This inhibition can be relieved by adding lactose or isopropyl-β-D-thiogalactopyranoside (IPTG). lac repressor encoded by lacI
   6227..6245    +  promoter       T3 promoter: promoter for bacteriophage T3 RNA polymerase
   6273..6499    +  promoter       RSV promoter: Rous sarcoma virus enhancer/promoter
   6500..6680    +  LTR            5' LTR (truncated): truncated 5' long terminal repeat (LTR) from HIV-1
   6727..6852    +  misc_feature   HIV-1 Ψ: packaging signal of human immunodeficiency virus type 1
   6836..7199    +  CDS            HIV-1 gag (fragment): gag protein from human immunodeficiency virus 1; gag
   7345..7578    +  misc_feature   RRE: The Rev response element (RRE) of HIV-1 allows for Rev-dependent mRNA export from the nucleus to the cytoplasm.
   7955..7981    +  CDS            Rev (fragment): human immunodeficiency virus 1 (HIV-1) Rev protein; rev; enhances nuclear export of unspliced and incompletely spliced viral mRNAs
   7982..8482    +  promoter       hPGK promoter: human phosphoglycerate kinase 1 promoter
   8494..8889    +  CDS            BSD: blasticidin S deaminase; Aspergillus terreus BSD; confers resistance to blasticidin
   8949..9066    +  misc_feature   cPPT/CTS: central polypurine tract and central termination sequence of HIV-1
   9125..9147    +  enhancer       CMV enhancer (fragment): human cytomegalovirus immediate early enhancer
