[The description below was written by a language model from this plasmid's Addgene catalogue record and pLannotate feature annotations shown in this document.]
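Description:
IDG_GABRR1_OE_1 is a mammalian overexpression plasmid built on the pLX304 backbone, which the feature table shows to be a third-generation-style, self-inactivating HIV-1 lentiviral transfer vector. An RSV promoter fused to a truncated 5' LTR drives production of the viral genomic RNA. This is followed by the Ψ packaging signal with a partial gag sequence, the Rev response element for Rev-dependent nuclear export, a cPPT/CTS element, and a ΔU3 3' LTR that inactivates LTR promoter activity after integration. In bacteria the plasmid carries a ColE1/pUC-type origin and the β-lactamase gene for ampicillin selection, although the catalogue lists it as low copy and propagated in a recombination-reducing strain, as is usual for LTR-containing vectors. An f1 ori, an SV40 ori and poly(A) signal, and lac, T7 and T3 remnants lie in the backbone outside the viral cassette.

The payload is the human GABRR1 open reading frame, which encodes the rho-1 subunit of the GABA-gated chloride channel. The automated annotation matched this coding sequence to the rat orthologue, but the catalogue gives the species as human. The ORF was inserted by Gateway recombination, leaving attB1 and attB2 remnants on either side. It is expressed from the CMV enhancer/promoter and reads into a backbone-encoded C-terminal V5 epitope tag for detection. A WPRE downstream enhances transcript stability and expression. Upstream within the provirus, a separate hPGK promoter drives blasticidin S deaminase, allowing blasticidin selection of transfected or transduced cells. The stated purpose is overexpression of GABRR1, by transient transfection or through packaged lentivirus to generate stable cell populations.
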