Addgene plasmid #161628: IDG_GABRR1_OE_1
Purpose: Overexpresses GABRR1
Depositing lab: Mike McManus. Depositing organization: University of California, San Francisco (UCSF).
Backbone
  Vector backbone: pLX304
  Vector type: Mammalian Expression
  Selectable markers: Blasticidin
Growth in bacteria
  Bacterial resistance: Ampicillin, 100 μg/mL
  Growth temperature: 30°C
  Growth strain: NEB Stable
  Copy number: Low Copy
Gene/Insert
  Gene/Insert name: GABRR1
  Species: H. sapiens (human)
  Entrez Gene: GABRR1
  Tag / fusion protein: V5 (C terminal on backbone)
  Cloning method: Gateway Cloning
Terms and licenses: Academic/Nonprofit Terms; Industry Terms: Not Available to Industry
How to cite: IDG_GABRR1_OE_1 was a gift from Mike McManus (Addgene plasmid # 161628 ; http://n2t.net/addgene:161628 ; RRID:Addgene_161628)
