>Addgene plasmid #161628 | IDG_GABRR1_OE_1 | depositor full sequence | sequence record 313327 | Full Sequence
ATGAGATTTGGCATCTTTCTTTTGTGGTGGGGATGGGTTTTGGCCACTGAAAGCAGAATGCACTGGCCCG
GAAGAGAAGTCCACGAGATGTCTAAGAAAGGCAGTAGGCCCCAAAGACAAAGACGAGAAGTACATGAAGA
TGCCCACAAGCAAGTCAGCCCAATTCTGAGACGAAGTCCTGACATCACCAAATCGCCTCTGACAAAGTCA
GAACAGCTTCTGAGGATAGATGACCATGATTTCAGCATGAGGCCTGGCTTTGGAGGCCCTGCCATTCCTG
TTGGTGTGGATGTGCAGGTGGAGAGTTTGGATAGCATCTCAGAGGTTGACATGGACTTTACGATGACCCT
CTACCTGAGGCACTACTGGAAGGACGAGAGGCTGTCTTTTCCAAGCACCAACAACCTCAGCATGACGTTT
GATGGCCGGCTGGTCAAGAAGATCTGGGTCCCTGACATGTTTTTCGTGCACTCCAAACGCTCCTTCATCC
ACGACACCACCACAGACAACGTCATGTTGCGGGTCCAGCCTGATGGGAAAGTGCTCTATAGTCTCAGGGT
TACAGTAACTGCAATGTGCAACATGGACTTCAGCCGATTTCCCTTGGACACACAAACGTGCTCTCTTGAA
ATTGAAAGCTATGCCTATACAGAAGATGACCTCATGCTGTACTGGAAAAAGGGCAATGACTCCTTAAAGA
CAGATGAACGGATCTCACTCTCCCAGTTCCTCATTCAGGAATTCCACACCACCACCAAACTGGCTTTCTA
CAGCAGCACAGGCTGGTACAACCGTCTCTACATTAATTTCACGTTGCGTCGCCACATCTTCTTCTTCTTG
CTCCAAACTTATTTCCCCGCTACCCTGATGGTCATGCTGTCCTGGGTGTCCTTCTGGATCGACCGCAGAG
CCGTGCCTGCCAGAGTCCCCTTAGGTATCACAACGGTGCTGACCATGTCCACCATCATCACGGGCGTGAA
TGCCTCCATGCCGCGCGTCTCCTACATCAAGGCCGTGGACATCTACCTCTGGGTCAGCTTTGTGTTCGTG
TTCCTCTCGGTGCTGGAGTATGCGGCCGTCAACTACCTGACCACTGTGCAGGAGAGGAAGGAACAGAAGC
TGCGGGAGAAGCTTCCCTGCACCAGCGGATTACCTCCGCCCCGCACTGCAATGCTGGACGGCAACTACAG
TGATGGGGAGGTGAATGACCTGGACAACTACATGCCAGAGAATGGAGAGAAGCCCGACAGGATGATGGTG
CAGCTGACCCTGGCCTCAGAGAGGAGCTCCCCACAGAGGAAAAGTCAGAGAAGCAGCTATGTGAGCATGA
GAATCGACACCCACGCCATTGATAAATACTCCAGGATCATCTTTCCAGCAGCATACATTTTATTCAATTT
AATATACTGGTCTATTTTCTCCTTGCCAACTTTCTTGTACAAAGTGGTTGGTAAGCCTATCCCTAACCCT
CTCCTCGGTCTCGATTCTACGTAG
